Addgene plasmid #87796: tet-pLKO shDUSP19 puro
Purpose: Expresses an inducible short hairpin targeting human DUSP19 sequence
Depositing lab: Kevin Janes. Depositing organization: University of Virginia. Publication: Profiling Subcellular Protein Phosphatase Responses to Coxsackievirus B3 Infection of Cardiomyocytes. Shah M, Smolko CM, Kinicki S, Chapman ZD, Brautigan DL, Janes KA. Mol Cell Proteomics. 2017 Apr;16(4 suppl 1):S244-S262. doi: 10.1074/mcp.O116.063487. Epub 2017 Feb 7. PubMed 28174228.
Backbone
  Vector backbone: Tet PLKO puro
  Backbone manufacturer: Plasmid #21915
  Backbone size w/o insert (bp): 10633
  Total vector size (bp): 8816
  Vector type: Mammalian Expression, Lentiviral
  Selectable markers: Puromycin
Growth in bacteria
  Bacterial resistance: Ampicillin, 100 μg/mL
  Growth temperature: 30°C
  Growth strain: NEB Stable
  Copy number: Low Copy
Gene/Insert
  Gene/Insert name: shDUSP19
  gRNA/shRNA sequence: ATGGAGCAGCTTCGTACATAT
  Species: H. sapiens (human)
  GenBank ID: NM_080876.3
  Entrez Gene: DUSP19 (a.k.a. DUSP17, LMWDSP3, SKRP1, TS-DSP1)
  Promoter: TRE tight
  Cloning method: Restriction Enzyme; 5′ cloning site AgeI (unknown if destroyed); 3′ cloning site EcoRI (unknown if destroyed)
  Sequencing primers: 5′ GGCAGGGATATTCACCATTATCGTTTCAGA
Terms and licenses: Academic/Nonprofit Terms; Industry Terms: Not Available to Industry
How to cite: tet-pLKO shDUSP19 puro was a gift from Kevin Janes (Addgene plasmid # 87796 ; http://n2t.net/addgene:87796 ; RRID:Addgene_87796)
