[The description below was written by a language model from this plasmid's Addgene catalogue record and pLannotate feature annotations shown in this document.]
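Description:
tet-pLKO shDUSP19 puro is a third-generation, self-inactivating HIV-1 lentiviral vector built on the Tet-pLKO-puro backbone for doxycycline-inducible knockdown of human DUSP19, a dual-specificity phosphatase. In bacteria it is maintained through a ColE1/pUC-type origin with ampicillin resistance (AmpR). An f1 origin and remnants of a lac/lacZα cloning region are also present. The catalogue lists it as low copy even though the annotated origin is of the high-copy type. The total size of 8,816 bp is smaller than the listed empty backbone, consistent with the short hairpin having replaced a larger fragment between the AgeI and EcoRI cloning sites.

The viral portion begins with an RSV promoter fused to a truncated 5' LTR, which makes genomic RNA production Tat-independent. This is followed by the Ψ packaging signal, a gag fragment, the RRE for Rev-dependent export, and the cPPT/CTS, and it ends in a ΔU3 3' LTR with a downstream SV40 poly(A) signal. The catalogue names the promoter as "TRE tight", but the feature table instead annotates an H1-2O2 promoter, a Pol III H1 variant carrying tet operators, directly upstream of the hairpin position. The hairpin itself is not annotated as a feature. A second cassette uses the hPGK promoter and a β-globin intron to express TetR, followed by an EMCV IRES and the puromycin resistance gene. Transduced cells can therefore be selected with puromycin while constitutively producing the repressor. TetR holds the H1 promoter off until doxycycline releases it, triggering shRNA expression. The associated publication concerns phosphatase responses to coxsackievirus B3 infection of cardiomyocytes.
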