Features (pLannotate 1.2.2; 29 found; start..end, strand, type, name):
     40..628     +  rep_origin     ori: high-copy-number ColE1/pMB1/pBR322/pUC origin of replication
    811..903     +  CDS            lacI (fragment): lac repressor; lacI; The lac repressor binds to the lac operator to inhibit transcription in E. coli. This inhibition can be relieved by adding lactose or isopropyl-β-D-thiogalactopyranoside (IPTG).
    916..937     +  protein_bind   CAP binding site: CAP binding activates transcription in the presence of cAMP. E. coli catabolite activator protein
    952..982     +  promoter       lac promoter: promoter for the E. coli lac operon
    990..1006    +  protein_bind   lac operator: The lac repressor binds to the lac operator to inhibit transcription in E. coli. This inhibition can be relieved by adding lactose or isopropyl-β-D-thiogalactopyranoside (IPTG). lac repressor encoded by lacI
   1051..1069    +  promoter       T3 promoter: promoter for bacteriophage T3 RNA polymerase
   1097..1323    +  promoter       RSV promoter: Rous sarcoma virus enhancer/promoter
   1324..1504    +  LTR            5' LTR (truncated): truncated 5' long terminal repeat (LTR) from HIV-1
   1551..1676    +  misc_feature   HIV-1 Ψ: packaging signal of human immunodeficiency virus type 1
   1660..2023    +  CDS            HIV-1 gag (fragment): gag protein from human immunodeficiency virus 1; gag
   2169..2402    +  misc_feature   RRE: The Rev response element (RRE) of HIV-1 allows for Rev-dependent mRNA export from the nucleus to the cytoplasm.
   2779..2879    +  CDS            Rev (fragment): human immunodeficiency virus 1 (HIV-1) Rev protein; rev; enhances nuclear export of unspliced and incompletely spliced viral mRNAs
   2920..3014    +  promoter       H1-2O2 promoter: doxycycline-inducible variant of the human H1 RNA promoter (Henriksen et al., 2007)
   3115..3232    +  misc_feature   cPPT/CTS: central polypurine tract and central termination sequence of HIV-1
   3281..3791    +  promoter       hPGK promoter: human phosphoglycerate kinase 1 promoter
   3800..4372    +  intron         β-globin intron: intron from rabbit β-globin gene
   4427..4445    +  promoter       T7 promoter: promoter for bacteriophage T7 RNA polymerase
   4456..5076    +  CDS            tetR: TETR2_ECOLX - Experimental evidence at protein level: Swiss-Prot protein existence level 1. TetR is the repressor of the tetracycline resistance element; its N-terminal region forms a helix-turn-helix structure and binds DNA. Binding of tetracycline to TetR reduces the repressor affinity for the tetracycline resistance gene (tetA) promoter operator sites. From Escherichia coli.
   5222..5684    +  misc_feature   IRES: internal ribosome entry site (IRES) of the encephalomyocarditis virus (EMCV)
   5704..6303    +  CDS            PuroR: puromycin N-acetyltransferase; pac from Streptomyces alboniger; confers resistance to puromycin
   6346..6429    +  CDS            nef (fragment): NEF_HV1Z2 - Experimental evidence at protein level: Swiss-Prot protein existence level 1. Extracellular Nef protein targets CD4(+) T-lymphocytes for apoptosis by interacting with CXCR4 surface receptors. From Human immunodeficiency virus type 1 group M subtype D (isolate Z2/CDC-Z34) (HIV-1).
   6431..6664    +  LTR            3' LTR (ΔU3): self-inactivating 3' long terminal repeat (LTR) from HIV-1
   6736..6857    +  polyA_signal   SV40 poly(A) signal: SV40 polyadenylation signal
   6897..7032    +  rep_origin     SV40 ori: SV40 origin of replication
   7053..7071    -  promoter       T7 promoter: promoter for bacteriophage T7 RNA polymerase
   7079..7234    +  CDS            lacZα (fragment): LacZα fragment of β-galactosidase; lacZ fragment
   7239..7667    +  rep_origin     f1 ori (sequence partly withheld): f1 bacteriophage origin of replication; arrow indicates direction of (+) strand synthesis
   7720..7824    +  promoter       AmpR promoter: bla
   7825..8685    +  CDS            AmpR: β-lactamase; bla; confers resistance to ampicillin, carbenicillin, and related antibiotics
>Addgene plasmid #87796 | tet-pLKO shDUSP19 puro | addgene full sequence | sequence record 174454 | Addgene NGS Result
CTGAGCGTCAGACCCCGTAGAAAAGATCAAAGGATCTTCTTGAGATCCTTTTTTTCTGCGCGTAATCTGC
TGCTTGCAAACAAAAAAACCACCGCTACCAGCGGTGGTTTGTTTGCCGGATCAAGAGCTACCAACTCTTT
TTCCGAAGGTAACTGGCTTCAGCAGAGCGCAGATACCAAATACTGTTCTTCTAGTGTAGCCGTAGTTAGG
CCACCACTTCAAGAACTCTGTAGCACCGCCTACATACCTCGCTCTGCTAATCCTGTTACCAGTGGCTGCT
GCCAGTGGCGATAAGTCGTGTCTTACCGGGTTGGACTCAAGACGATAGTTACCGGATAAGGCGCAGCGGT
CGGGCTGAACGGGGGGTTCGTGCACACAGCCCAGCTTGGAGCGAACGACCTACACCGAACTGAGATACCT
ACAGCGTGAGCTATGAGAAAGCGCCACGCTTCCCGAAGGGAGAAAGGCGGACAGGTATCCGGTAAGCGGC
AGGGTCGGAACAGGAGAGCGCACGAGGGAGCTTCCAGGGGGAAACGCCTGGTATCTTTATAGTCCTGTCG
GGTTTCGCCACCTCTGACTTGAGCGTCGATTTTTGTGATGCTCGTCAGGGGGGCGGAGCCTATGGAAAAA
CGCCAGCAACGCGGCCTTTTTACGGTTCCTGGCCTTTTGCTGGCCTTTTGCTCACATGTTCTTTCCTGCG
TTATCCCCTGATTCTGTGGATAACCGTATTACCGCCTTTGAGTGAGCTGATACCGCTCGCCGCAGCCGAA
CGACCGAGCGCAGCGAGTCAGTGAGCGAGGAAGCGGAAGAGCGCCCAATACGCAAACCGCCTCTCCCCGC
GCGTTGGCCGATTCATTAATGCAGCTGGCACGACAGGTTTCCCGACTGGAAAGCGGGCAGTGAGCGCAAC
GCAATTAATGTGAGTTAGCTCACTCATTAGGCACCCCAGGCTTTACACTTTATGCTTCCGGCTCGTATGT
TGTGTGGAATTGTGAGCGGATAACAATTTCACACAGGAAACAGCTATGACCATGATTACGCCAAGCGCGC
AATTAACCCTCACTAAAGGGAACAAAAGCTGGAGCTGCAAGCTTAATGTAGTCTTATGCAATACTCTTGT
AGTCTTGCAACATGGTAACGATGAGTTAGCAACATGCCTTACAAGGAGAGAAAAAGCACCGTGCATGCCG
ATTGGTGGAAGTAAGGTGGTACGATCGTGCCTTATTAGGAAGGCAACAGACGGGTCTGACATGGATTGGA
CGAACCACTGAATTGCCGCATTGCAGAGATATTGTATTTAAGTGCCTAGCTCGATACATAAACGGGTCTC
TCTGGTTAGACCAGATCTGAGCCTGGGAGCTCTCTGGCTAACTAGGGAACCCACTGCTTAAGCCTCAATA
AAGCTTGCCTTGAGTGCTTCAAGTAGTGTGTGCCCGTCTGTTGTGTGACTCTGGTAACTAGAGATCCCTC
AGACCCTTTTAGTCAGTGTGGAAAATCTCTAGCAGTGGCGCCCGAACAGGGACTTGAAAGCGAAAGGGAA
ACCAGAGGAGCTCTCTCGACGCAGGACTCGGCTTGCTGAAGCGCGCACGGCAAGAGGCGAGGGGCGGCGA
CTGGTGAGTACGCCAAAAATTTTGACTAGCGGAGGCTAGAAGGAGAGAGATGGGTGCGAGAGCGTCAGTA
TTAAGCGGGGGAGAATTAGATCGCGATGGGAAAAAATTCGGTTAAGGCCAGGGGGAAAGAAAAAATATAA
ATTAAAACATATAGTATGGGCAAGCAGGGAGCTAGAACGATTCGCAGTTAATCCTGGCCTGTTAGAAACA
TCAGAAGGCTGTAGACAAATACTGGGACAGCTACAACCATCCCTTCAGACAGGATCAGAAGAACTTAGAT
CATTATATAATACAGTAGCAACCCTCTATTGTGTGCATCAAAGGATAGAGATAAAAGACACCAAGGAAGC
TTTAGACAAGATAGAGGAAGAGCAAAACAAAAGTAAGACCACCGCACAGCAAGCGGCCGCTGATCTTCAG
ACCTGGAGGAGGAGATATGAGGGACAATTGGAGAAGTGAATTATATAAATATAAAGTAGTAAAAATTGAA
CCATTAGGAGTAGCACCCACCAAGGCAAAGAGAAGAGTGGTGCAGAGAGAAAAAAGAGCAGTGGGAATAG
GAGCTTTGTTCCTTGGGTTCTTGGGAGCAGCAGGAAGCACTATGGGCGCAGCGTCAATGACGCTGACGGT
ACAGGCCAGACAATTATTGTCTGGTATAGTGCAGCAGCAGAACAATTTGCTGAGGGCTATTGAGGCGCAA
CAGCATCTGTTGCAACTCACAGTCTGGGGCATCAAGCAGCTCCAGGCAAGAATCCTGGCTGTGGAAAGAT
ACCTAAAGGATCAACAGCTCCTGGGGATTTGGGGTTGCTCTGGAAAACTCATTTGCACCACTGCTGTGCC
TTGGAATGCTAGTTGGAGTAATAAATCTCTGGAACAGATTTGGAATCACACGACCTGGATGGAGTGGGAC
AGAGAAATTAACAATTACACAAGCTTAATACACTCCTTAATTGAAGAATCGCAAAACCAGCAAGAAAAGA
ATGAACAAGAATTATTGGAATTAGATAAATGGGCAAGTTTGTGGAATTGGTTTAACATAACAAATTGGCT
GTGGTATATAAAATTATTCATAATGATAGTAGGAGGCTTGGTAGGTTTAAGAATAGTTTTTGCTGTACTT
TCTATAGTGAATAGAGTTAGGCAGGGATATTCACCATTATCGTTTCAGACCCACCTCCCAACCCCGAGGG
GACCCGACAGGCCCGAAGGAATAGAAGAAGAAGGTGGAGAGAGAGACAGAGACAGATCCATTCGATTAGT
GAACGGATCTCGACGGTATCGATCACGAGACTAGCCTCGAGCGGCCGCAATATTTGCATGTCGCTATGTG
TTCTGGGAAATCACCATAAACGTGAAATCCCTATCAGTGATAGAGACTTATAAGTTCCCTATCAGTGATA
GAGACACCGGATGGAGCAGCTTCGTACATATCTGCAGATATGTACGAAGCTGCTCCATTTTTTGAATTCT
CGACCTCGAGACAAATGGCAGTATTCATCCACAATTTTAAAAGAAAAGGGGGGATTGGGGGGTACAGTGC
AGGGGAAAGAATAGTAGACATAATAGCAACAGACATACAAACTAAAGAATTACAAAAACAAATTACAAAA
ATTCAAAATTTTCGGGTTTATTACAGGGACAGCAGAGATCCACTTTGGCCGCGGCTCGAGGGGGTTGGGG
TTGCGCCTTTTCCAAGGCAGCCCTGGGTTTGCGCAGGGACGCGGCTGCTCTGGGCGTGGTTCCGGGAAAC
GCAGCGGCGCCGACCCTGGGTCTCGCACATTCTTCACGTCCGTTCGCAGCGTCACCCGGATCTTCGCCGC
TACCCTTGTGGGCCCCCCGGCGACGCTTCCTGCTCCGCCCCTAAGTCGGGAAGGTTCCTTGCGGTTCGCG
GCGTGCCGGACGTGACAAACGGAAGCCGCACGTCTCACTAGTACCCTCGCAGACGGACAGCGCCAGGGAG
CAATGGCAGCGCGCCGACCGCGATGGGCTGTGGCCAATAGCGGCTGCTCAGCAGGGCGCGCCGAGAGCAG
CGGCCGGGAAGGGGCGGTGCGGGAGGCGGGGTGTGGGGCGGTAGTGTGGGCCCTGTTCCTGCCCGCGCGG
TGTTCCGCATTCTGCAAGCCTCCGGAGCGCACGTCGGCAGTCGGCTCCCTCGTTGACCGAATCACCGACC
TCTCTCCCCAGGGGGATCTGTGAGTTTGGGGACCCTTGATTGTTCTTTCTTTTTCGCTATTGTAAAATTC
ATGTTATATGGAGGGGGCAAAGTTTTCAGGGTGTTGTTTAGAATGGGAAGATGTCCCTTGTATCACCATG
GACCCTCATGATAATTTTGTTTCTTTCACTTTCTACTCTGTTGACAACCATTGTCTCCTCTTATTTTCTT
TTCATTTTCTGTAACTTTTTCGTTAAACTTTAGCTTGCATTTGTAACGAATTTTTAAATTCACTTTTGTT
TATTTGTCAGATTGTAAGTACTTTCTCTAATCACTTTTTTTTCAAGGCAATCAGGGTATATTATATTGTA
CTTCAGCACAGTTTTAGAGAACAATTGTTATAATTAAATGATAAGGTAGAATATTTCTGCATATAAATTC
TGGCTGGCGTGGAAATATTCTTATTGGTAGAAACAACTACATCCTGGTCATCATCCTGCCTTTCTCTTTA
TGGTTACAATGATATACACTGTTTGAGATGAGGATAAAATACTCTGAGTCCAAACCGGGCCCCTCTGCTA
ACCATGTTCATGCCTTCTTCTTTTTCCTACAGCTCCTGGGCAACGTGCTGGTTATTGTGCTGTCTCATCA
TTTTGGCAAAGAATTGTAATACGACTCACTATAGGGCGAATTGATATGTCTAGATTAGATAAAAGTAAAG
TGATTAACAGCGCATTAGAGCTGCTTAATGAGGTCGGAATCGAAGGTTTAACAACCCGTAAACTCGCCCA
GAAGCTAGGTGTAGAGCAGCCTACATTGTATTGGCATGTAAAAAATAAGCGGGCTTTGCTCGACGCCTTA
GCCATTGAGATGTTAGATAGGCACCATACTCACTTTTGCCCTTTAGAAGGGGAAAGCTGGCAAGATTTTT
TACGTAATAACGCTAAAAGTTTTAGATGTGCTTTACTAAGTCATCGCGATGGAGCAAAAGTACATTTAGG
TACACGGCCTACAGAAAAACAGTATGAAACTCTCGAAAATCAATTAGCCTTTTTATGCCAACAAGGTTTT
TCACTAGAGAATGCATTATATGCACTCAGCGCTGTGGGGCATTTTACTTTAGGTTGCGTATTGGAAGATC
AAGAGCATCAAGTCGCTAAAGAAGAAAGGGAAACACCTACTACTGATAGTATGCCGCCATTATTACGACA
AGCTATCGAATTATTTGATCACCAAGGTGCAGAGCCAGCCTTCTTATTCGGCCTTGAATTGATCATATGC
GGATTAGAAAAACAACTTAAATGTGAAAGTGGGTCCGCGTACAGCGGCTCCCGGGAGTTCTAGGGATCTG
CCCCTCTCCCTCCCCCCCCCCTAACGTTACTGGCCGAAGCCGCTTGGAATAAGGCCGGTGTGCGTTTGTC
TATATGTTATTTTCCACCATATTGCCGTCTTTTGGCAATGTGAGGGCCCGGAAACCTGGCCCTGTCTTCT
TGACGAGCATTCCTAGGGGTCTTTCCCCTCTCGCCAAAGGAATGCAAGGTCTGTTGAATGTCGTGAAGGA
AGCAGTTCCTCTGGAAGCTTCTTGAAGACAAACAACGTCTGTAGCGACCCTTTGCAGGCAGCGGAACCCC
CCACCTGGCGACAGGTGCCTCTGCGGCCAAAAGCCACGTGTATAAGATACACCTGCAAAGGCGGCACAAC
CCCAGTGCCACGTTGTGAGTTGGATAGTTGTGGAAAGAGTCAAATGGCTCTCCTCAAGCGTATTCAACAA
GGGGCTGAAGGATGCCCAGAAGGTACCCCATTGTATGGGATCTGATCTGGGGCCTCGGTGCACATGCTTT
ACATGTGTTTAGTCGAGGTTAAAAAAACGTCTAGGCCCCCCGAACCACGGGGACGTGGTTTTCCTTTGAA
AAACACGATGATAAGGATCCACCGGAGCTTACCATGACCGAGTACAAGCCCACGGTGCGCCTCGCCACCC
GCGACGACGTCCCCAGGGCCGTACGCACCCTCGCCGCCGCGTTCGCCGACTACCCCGCCACGCGCCACAC
CGTCGATCCGGACCGCCACATCGAGCGGGTCACCGAGCTGCAAGAACTCTTCCTCACGCGCGTCGGGCTC
GACATCGGCAAGGTGTGGGTCGCGGACGACGGCGCCGCGGTGGCGGTCTGGACCACGCCGGAGAGCGTCG
AAGCGGGGGCGGTGTTCGCCGAGATCGGCCCGCGCATGGCCGAGTTGAGCGGTTCCCGGCTGGCCGCGCA
GCAACAGATGGAAGGCCTCCTGGCGCCGCACCGGCCCAAGGAGCCCGCGTGGTTCCTGGCCACCGTCGGC
GTCTCGCCCGACCACCAGGGCAAGGGTCTGGGCAGCGCCGTCGTGCTCCCCGGAGTGGAGGCGGCCGAGC
GCGCCGGGGTGCCCGCCTTCCTGGAGACCTCCGCGCCCCGCAACCTCCCCTTCTACGAGCGGCTCGGCTT
CACCGTCACCGCCGACGTCGAGGTGCCCGAAGGACCGCGCACCTGGTGCATGACCCGCAAGCCCGGTGCC
TGACGCCCGCCCCACGACCCGCAGCGCCCGACCGAAAGGAGCGCACGACCCCATGCATCGGTACCTTTAA
GACCAATGACTTACAAGGCAGCTGTAGATCTTAGCCACTTTTTAAAAGAAAAGGGGGGACTGGAAGGGCT
AATTCACTCCCAACGAAGACAAGATCTGCTTTTTGCTTGTACTGGGTCTCTCTGGTTAGACCAGATCTGA
GCCTGGGAGCTCTCTGGCTAACTAGGGAACCCACTGCTTAAGCCTCAATAAAGCTTGCCTTGAGTGCTTC
AAGTAGTGTGTGCCCGTCTGTTGTGTGACTCTGGTAACTAGAGATCCCTCAGACCCTTTTAGTCAGTGTG
GAAAATCTCTAGCAGTAGTAGTTCATGTCATCTTATTATTCAGTATTTATAACTTGCAAAGAAATGAATA
TCAGAGAGTGAGAGGAACTTGTTTATTGCAGCTTATAATGGTTACAAATAAAGCAATAGCATCACAAATT
TCACAAATAAAGCATTTTTTTCACTGCATTCTAGTTGTGGTTTGTCCAAACTCATCAATGTATCTTATCA
TGTCTGGCTCTAGCTATCCCGCCCCTAACTCCGCCCATCCCGCCCCTAACTCCGCCCAGTTCCGCCCATT
CTCCGCCCCATGGCTGACTAATTTTTTTTATTTATGCAGAGGCCGAGGCCGCCTCGGCCTCTGAGCTATT
CCAGAAGTAGTGAGGAGGCTTTTTTGGAGGCCTAGGGACGTACCCAATTCGCCCTATAGTGAGTCGTATT
ACGCGCGCTCACTGGCCGTCGTTTTACAACGTCGTGACTGGGAAAACCCTGGCGTTACCCAACTTAATCG
CCTTGCAGCACATCCCCCTTTCGCCAGCTGGCGTAATAGCGAAGAGGCCCGCACCGATCGCCCTTCCCAA
CAGTTGCGCAGCCTGAATGGCGAATGGG
[124 nt withheld, positions 7239-7362]
C
[91 nt withheld, positions 7364-7454]
A
[49 nt withheld, positions 7456-7504]
CCTTTGACGTTGGAGTCCACGTTCTTT
[37 nt withheld, positions 7532-7568]
ACCCTATCTCGGTCTATTCTTTTGATTTATAAGGGATTTTGCCGATTTCGGCCTATTGGTTAAAAAATGA
GCTGATTTAACAAAAATTTAACGCGAATTTTAACAAAATATTAACGCTTACAATTTAGGTGGCACTTTTC
GGGGAAATGTGCGCGGAACCCCTATTTGTTTATTTTTCTAAATACATTCAAATATGTATCCGCTCATGAG
ACAATAACCCTGATAAATGCTTCAATAATATTGAAAAAGGAAGAGTATGAGTATTCAACATTTCCGTGTC
GCCCTTATTCCCTTTTTTGCGGCATTTTGCCTTCCTGTTTTTGCTCACCCAGAAACGCTGGTGAAAGTAA
AAGATGCTGAAGATCAGTTGGGTGCACGAGTGGGTTACATCGAACTGGATCTCAACAGCGGTAAGATCCT
TGAGAGTTTTCGCCCCGAAGAACGTTTTCCAATGATGAGCACTTTTAAAGTTCTGCTATGTGGCGCGGTA
TTATCCCGTATTGACGCCGGGCAAGAGCAACTCGGTCGCCGCATACACTATTCTCAGAATGACTTGGTTG
AGTACTCACCAGTCACAGAAAAGCATCTTACGGATGGCATGACAGTAAGAGAATTATGCAGTGCTGCCAT
AACCATGAGTGATAACACTGCGGCCAACTTACTTCTGACAACGATCGGAGGACCGAAGGAGCTAACCGCT
TTTTTGCACAACATGGGGGATCATGTAACTCGCCTTGATCGTTGGGAACCGGAGCTGAATGAAGCCATAC
CAAACGACGAGCGTGACACCACGATGCCTGTAGCAATGGCAACAACGTTGCGCAAACTATTAACTGGCGA
ACTACTTACTCTAGCTTCCCGGCAACAATTAATAGACTGGATGGAGGCGGATAAAGTTGCAGGACCACTT
CTGCGCTCGGCCCTTCCGGCTGGCTGGTTTATTGCTGATAAATCTGGAGCCGGTGAGCGTGGGTCTCGCG
GTATCATTGCAGCACTGGGGCCAGATGGTAAGCCCTCCCGTATCGTAGTTATCTACACGACGGGGAGTCA
GGCAACTATGGATGAACGAAATAGACAGATCGCTGAGATAGGTGCCTCACTGATTAAGCATTGGTAACTG
TCAGACCAAGTTTACTCATATATACTTTAGATTGATTTAAAACTTCATTTTTAATTTAAAAGGATCTAGG
TGAAGATCCTTTTTGATAATCTCATGACCAAAATCCCTTAACGTGAGTTTTCGTTCCA
